Addgene plasmid #161364: pDONR221-SLC8B1_STOP
Purpose: Gateway entry clone with codon-optimized ORF sequence for subcloning into custom expression vectors. Contains a STOP codon at the end of the codon-optimized ORF sequence.
Depositing lab: RESOLUTE Consortium & Giulio Superti-Furga. Depositing organization: CeMM Research Center for Molecular Medicine. Publication: The RESOLUTE consortium: unlocking SLC transporters for drug discovery. Superti-Furga G, Lackner D, Wiedmer T, Ingles-Prieto A, Barbosa B, Girardi E, Goldmann U, Gurtl B, Klavins K, Klimek C, Lindinger S, Lineiro-Retes E, Muller AC, Onstein S, Redinger G, Reil D, Sedlyarov V, Wolf G, Crawford M, Everley R, ... Steppan CM. Nat Rev Drug Discov. 2020 Jul;19(7):429-430. doi: 10.1038/d41573-020-00056-6. PubMed 32265506.
Backbone
  Vector backbone: pDONR221
  Backbone manufacturer: ThermoFisher Scientific
  Backbone size w/o insert (bp): 2550
  Vector type: Mammalian Expression
Growth in bacteria
  Bacterial resistance: Kanamycin, 50 μg/mL
  Growth temperature: 37°C
  Growth strain: NEB Stable
  Copy number: High Copy
Gene/Insert
  Gene/Insert name: SLC8B1 (alt name: FLJ22233, NCKX6, NCLX, SLC24A6)
  Species: H. sapiens (human)
  Insert size (bp): 1755
  Entrez Gene: SLC8B1 (a.k.a. NCKX6, NCLX, SLC24A6)
  Cloning method: Gateway Cloning
  Sequencing primers: 5′ M13-fwd; 3′ M13-rev
Terms and licenses: Academic/Nonprofit Terms; Industry Terms
Depositor comments: This plasmid contains a STOP codon at the end of the codon-optimized ORF. For the version of this plasmid that does not contain a STOP codon, please see Addgene plasmid 132198 For more information on the full Resolute plasmid collection, please see www.addgene.org/depositor-collections/re-solute/. Please provide your feedback on this plasmid to the RESOLUTE consortium by filling out their RESOLUTE repository feedback form: https://forms.office.com/Pages/ResponsePage.aspx?id=0e05yklzmkS7rjFGQL4N7z4feCLQvEJAmVcOCM_u885UN1JJRko0Ukg4TVQwNTZLOUxPQVJWT1NHUCQlQCN0PWcu
How to cite: pDONR221-SLC8B1_STOP was a gift from RESOLUTE Consortium & Giulio Superti-Furga (Addgene plasmid # 161364 ; http://n2t.net/addgene:161364 ; RRID:Addgene_161364)
