[The description below was written by a language model from this plasmid's Addgene catalogue record and pLannotate feature annotations shown in this document.]
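Description:
pDONR221-SLC8B1_STOP is a Gateway entry clone built on the pDONR221 backbone, carrying a codon-optimized open reading frame for human SLC8B1 (also known as NCLX, NCKX6 or SLC24A6), a member of the solute carrier superfamily. The plasmid is about 4.3 kb and is maintained in E. coli at high copy through a ColE1/pUC-type origin, with selection by a kanamycin resistance gene (aminoglycoside phosphotransferase). Although the catalogue lists the vector type as mammalian expression, the feature tables show no eukaryotic promoter or polyadenylation signal. The construct itself is a shuttle for the ORF rather than an expression vector, and expression depends on the destination vector into which the insert is moved.

The roughly 1.75 kb SLC8B1 coding sequence sits between attL1 and attL2 sites, the recombination sites used in the Gateway LR reaction, so the ORF can be transferred directionally into any attR-containing destination vector of the user's choice. This version retains a stop codon at the end of the ORF, which suits it to expressing the untagged protein or N-terminal fusions; a sister clone without the stop codon exists for C-terminal tagging. Upstream of attL1 lie rrnB T1 and T2 transcription terminators, which insulate the insert from read-through transcription in bacteria, and a T7 promoter lies beyond attL2, oriented back toward the insert. The short lacI and lacZα fragments are backbone remnants. The two annotated sequence records are the same length and show the same features in a different circular register. The clone belongs to a consortium-wide collection of SLC transporter ORFs intended to support transporter research and drug discovery.
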