Features (pLannotate 1.2.2; 10 found; start..end, strand, type, name):
    415..507     +  CDS            lacI (fragment): lac repressor; lacI; The lac repressor binds to the lac operator to inhibit transcription in E. coli. This inhibition can be relieved by adding lactose or isopropyl-β-D-thiogalactopyranoside (IPTG).
    562..589     -  terminator     rrnB T2 terminator: transcription terminator T2 from the E. coli rrnB gene
    721..764     +  terminator     rrnB T1 terminator: Escherichia coli rrnB; transcription terminator T1 from the E. coli rrnB gene
    811..847     -  CDS            lacZα (fragment): LacZα fragment of β-galactosidase; lacZ fragment
    863..962     +  protein_bind   attL1: mutant version of attL; recombination site for the Gateway® LR reaction LR Clonase™
    968..2719    +  CDS            SLC8B1: NCLX_HUMAN - Also known as NCKX6 From Homo sapiens (Human).
   2724..2823    -  protein_bind   attL2: mutant version of attL; recombination site for the Gateway® LR reaction LR Clonase™
   2841..2859    -  promoter       T7 promoter: promoter for bacteriophage T7 RNA polymerase
   2993..3802    +  CDS            KanR: aminoglycoside phosphotransferase; aph(3')-Ia; confers resistance to kanamycin in bacteria or G418 (Geneticin®) in eukaryotes
   3949..232     +  rep_origin     ori (across the origin): high-copy-number ColE1/pMB1/pBR322/pUC origin of replication
>Addgene plasmid #161364 | pDONR221-SLC8B1_STOP | addgene full sequence | sequence record 479320 | Addgene NGS Result
GACCTACACCGAACTGAGATACCTACAGCGTGAGCTATGAGAAAGCGCCACGCTTCCCGAAGGGAGAAAG
GCGGACAGGTATCCGGTAAGCGGCAGGGTCGGAACAGGAGAGCGCACGAGGGAGCTTCCAGGGGGAAACG
CCTGGTATCTTTATAGTCCTGTCGGGTTTCGCCACCTCTGACTTGAGCGTCGATTTTTGTGATGCTCGTC
AGGGGGGCGGAGCCTATGGAAAAACGCCAGCAACGCGGCCTTTTTACGGTTCCTGGCCTTTTGCTGGCCT
TTTGCTCACATGTTCTTTCCTGCGTTATCCCCTGATTCTGTGGATAACCGTATTACCGCCTTTGAGTGAG
CTGATACCGCTCGCCGCAGCCGAACGACCGAGCGCAGCGAGTCAGTGAGCGAGGAAGCGGAAGAGCGCCC
AATACGCAAACCGCCTCTCCCCGCGCGTTGGCCGATTCATTAATGCAGCTGGCACGACAGGTTTCCCGAC
TGGAAAGCGGGCAGTGAGCGCAACGCAATTAATACGCGTACCGCTAGCCAGGAAGAGTTTGTAGAAACGC
AAAAAGGCCATCCGTCAGGATGGCCTTCTGCTTAGTTTGATGCCTGGCAGTTTATGGCGGGCGTCCTGCC
CGCCACCCTCCGGGCCGTTGCTTCACAACGTTCAAATCCGCTCCCGGCGGATTTGTCCTACTCAGGAGAG
CGTTCACCGACAAACAACAGATAAAACGAAAGGCCCAGTCTTCCGACTGAGCCTTTCGTTTTATTTGATG
CCTGGCAGTTCCCTACTCTCGCGTTAACGCTAGCATGGATGTTTTCCCAGTCACGACGTTGTAAAACGAC
GGCCAGTCTTAAGCTCGGGCCCCAAATAATGATTTTATTTTGACTGATAGTGACCTGTTCGTTGCAACAC
ATTGATGAGCAATGCTTTTTTATAATGCCAACTTTGTACAAAAAAGCAGGCTCCACCATGGCAGGCCGGA
GACTGAACCTGAGATGGGCCCTGTCTGTGCTGTGCGTGCTGCTGATGGCAGAGACCGTGAGCGGAACAAG
GGGAAGCTCCACCGGAGCACACATCTCTCCCCAGTTTCCTGCCAGCGGCGTGAATCAGACACCCGTGGTG
GACTGCAGAAAGGTGTGCGGCCTGAACGTGTCCGACAGGTGCGATTTCATCCGCACCAATCCTGACTGTC
ACTCTGATGGCGGCTACCTGGATTATCTGGAGGGCATCTTCTGCCACTTTCCACCTAGCCTGCTGCCTCT
GGCAGTGACCCTGTACGTGTCCTGGCTGCTGTATCTGTTTCTGATCCTGGGCGTGACAGCCGCCAAGTTC
TTTTGTCCAAACCTGTCCGCCATCTCTACCACACTGAAGCTGAGCCACAACGTGGCCGGCGTGACCTTCC
TGGCCTTTGGCAATGGCGCCCCAGACATCTTCTCCGCCCTGGTGGCCTTTTCTGATCCACACACAGCAGG
ACTGGCCCTGGGCGCCCTGTTCGGAGCAGGCGTGCTGGTGACCACAGTGGTGGCAGGAGGAATCACCATC
CTGCACCCTTTCATGGCAGCATCCAGGCCATTCTTTAGAGACATCGTGTTTTACATGGTGGCCGTGTTCC
TGACCTTTCTGATGCTGTTCAGGGGAAGGGTGACACTGGCATGGGCACTGGGATACCTGGGACTGTACGT
GTTTTATGTGGTGACCGTGATCCTGTGCACATGGATCTATCAGAGGCAGAGGCGCGGCTCTCTGTTCTGT
CCTATGCCAGTGACCCCCGAGATCCTGTCCGACTCTGAGGAGGATCGGGTGTCTAGCAACACAAATAGCT
ACGACTATGGCGATGAGTACAGACCTCTGTTCTTTTATCAGGAGACCACAGCCCAGATCCTGGTGAGGGC
CCTGAATCCACTGGACTACATGAAGTGGCGGAGAAAGAGCGCCTATTGGAAGGCCCTGAAGGTGTTCAAG
CTGCCCGTGGAGTTTCTGCTGCTGCTGACCGTCCCAGTGGTGGACCCCGATAAGGACGATCAGAACTGGA
AGCGCCCCCTGAATTGTCTGCACCTGGTCATCTCCCCTCTGGTCGTGGTGCTGACCCTGCAGTCTGGCAC
ATACGGCGTGTATGAGATCGGAGGACTGGTGCCCGTGTGGGTGGTGGTGGTCATCGCAGGAACAGCCCTG
GCATCCGTGACCTTCTTTGCCACAAGCGATTCCCAGCCACCAAGGCTGCACTGGCTGTTCGCCTTTCTGG
GCTTTCTGACCTCTGCCCTGTGGATCAACGCCGCCGCCACAGAGGTGGTGAATATCCTGAGGTCTCTGGG
CGTGGTGTTCCGCCTGAGCAACACCGTGCTGGGACTGACACTGCTGGCATGGGGCAATAGCATCGGCGAC
GCCTTCTCCGACTTCACCCTGGCAAGGCAGGGATACCCAAGAATGGCCTTCAGCGCCTGCTTTGGCGGCA
TCATCTTCAACATCCTGGTGGGAGTGGGACTGGGATGTCTGCTGCAGATCTCTAGAAGCCACACAGAGGT
GAAGCTGGAGCCAGATGGCCTGCTGGTGTGGGTGCTGGCAGGCGCCCTGGGACTGAGCCTGGTGTTTAGC
CTGGTGTCCGTGCCCCTGCAGTGCTTCCAGCTGTCCAGGGTGTACGGCTTTTGTCTGCTGCTGTTCTATC
TGAATTTTCTGGTGGTGGCCCTGCTGACCGAGTTCGGCGTGATCCACCTGAAGTCCATGTAAGACCCAGC
TTTCTTGTACAAAGTTGGCATTATAAGAAAGCATTGCTTATCAATTTGTTGCAACGAACAGGTCACTATC
AGTCAAAATAAAATCATTATTTGCCATCCAGCTGATATCCCCTATAGTGAGTCGTATTACATGGTCATAG
CTGTTTCCTGGCAGCTCTGGCCCGTGTCTCAAAATCTCTGATGTTACATTGCACAAGATAAAAATATATC
ATCATGAACAATAAAACTGTCTGCTTACATAAACAGTAATACAAGGGGTGTTATGAGCCATATTCAACGG
GAAACGTCGAGGCCGCGATTAAATTCCAACATGGATGCTGATTTATATGGGTATAAATGGGCTCGCGATA
ATGTCGGGCAATCAGGTGCGACAATCTATCGCTTGTATGGGAAGCCCGATGCGCCAGAGTTGTTTCTGAA
ACATGGCAAAGGTAGCGTTGCCAATGATGTTACAGATGAGATGGTCAGACTAAACTGGCTGACGGAATTT
ATGCCTCTTCCGACCATCAAGCATTTTATCCGTACTCCTGATGATGCATGGTTACTCACCACTGCGATCC
CCGGAAAAACAGCATTCCAGGTATTAGAAGAATATCCTGATTCAGGTGAAAATATTGTTGATGCGCTGGC
AGTGTTCCTGCGCCGGTTGCATTCGATTCCTGTTTGTAATTGTCCTTTTAACAGCGATCGCGTATTTCGT
CTCGCTCAGGCGCAATCACGAATGAATAACGGTTTGGTTGATGCGAGTGATTTTGATGACGAGCGTAATG
GCTGGCCTGTTGAACAAGTCTGGAAAGAAATGCATAAACTTTTGCCATTCTCACCGGATTCAGTCGTCAC
TCATGGTGATTTCTCACTTGATAACCTTATTTTTGACGAGGGGAAATTAATAGGTTGTATTGATGTTGGA
CGAGTCGGAATCGCAGACCGATACCAGGATCTTGCCATCCTATGGAACTGCCTCGGTGAGTTTTCTCCTT
CATTACAGAAACGGCTTTTTCAAAAATATGGTATTGATAATCCTGATATGAATAAATTGCAGTTTCATTT
GATGCTCGATGAGTTTTTCTAATCAGAATTGGTTAATTGGTTGTAACACTGGCAGAGCATTACGCTGACT
TGACGGGACGGCGCAAGCTCATGACCAAAATCCCTTAACGTGAGTTACGCGTCGTTCCACTGAGCGTCAG
ACCCCGTAGAAAAGATCAAAGGATCTTCTTGAGATCCTTTTTTTCTGCGCGTAATCTGCTGCTTGCAAAC
AAAAAAACCACCGCTACCAGCGGTGGTTTGTTTGCCGGATCAAGAGCTACCAACTCTTTTTCCGAAGGTA
ACTGGCTTCAGCAGAGCGCAGATACCAAATACTGTTCTTCTAGTGTAGCCGTAGTTAGGCCACCACTTCA
AGAACTCTGTAGCACCGCCTACATACCTCGCTCTGCTAATCCTGTTACCAGTGGCTGCTGCCAGTGGCGA
TAAGTCGTGTCTTACCGGGTTGGACTCAAGACGATAGTTACCGGATAAGGCGCAGCGGTCGGGCTGAACG
GGGGGTTCGTGCACACAGCCCAGCTTGGAGCGAAC
