Features (pLannotate 1.2.2; 10 found; start..end, strand, type, name):
    121..213     +  CDS            lacI (fragment): lac repressor; lacI; The lac repressor binds to the lac operator to inhibit transcription in E. coli. This inhibition can be relieved by adding lactose or isopropyl-β-D-thiogalactopyranoside (IPTG).
    268..295     -  terminator     rrnB T2 terminator: transcription terminator T2 from the E. coli rrnB gene
    427..470     +  terminator     rrnB T1 terminator: Escherichia coli rrnB; transcription terminator T1 from the E. coli rrnB gene
    517..553     -  CDS            lacZα (fragment): LacZα fragment of β-galactosidase; lacZ fragment
    569..668     +  protein_bind   attL1: mutant version of attL; recombination site for the Gateway® LR reaction LR Clonase™
    674..2425    +  CDS            SLC8B1: NCLX_HUMAN - Also known as NCKX6 From Homo sapiens (Human).
   2430..2529    -  protein_bind   attL2: mutant version of attL; recombination site for the Gateway® LR reaction LR Clonase™
   2547..2565    -  promoter       T7 promoter: promoter for bacteriophage T7 RNA polymerase
   2699..3508    +  CDS            KanR: aminoglycoside phosphotransferase; aph(3')-Ia; confers resistance to kanamycin in bacteria or G418 (Geneticin®) in eukaryotes
   3655..4243    +  rep_origin     ori: high-copy-number ColE1/pMB1/pBR322/pUC origin of replication
>Addgene plasmid #161364 | pDONR221-SLC8B1_STOP | analyzer sequence | sequence record 312662
CTTTCCTGCGTTATCCCCTGATTCTGTGGATAACCGTATTACCGCCTTTGAGTGAGCTGATACCGCTCGC
CGCAGCCGAACGACCGAGCGCAGCGAGTCAGTGAGCGAGGAAGCGGAAGAGCGCCCAATACGCAAACCGC
CTCTCCCCGCGCGTTGGCCGATTCATTAATGCAGCTGGCACGACAGGTTTCCCGACTGGAAAGCGGGCAG
TGAGCGCAACGCAATTAATACGCGTACCGCTAGCCAGGAAGAGTTTGTAGAAACGCAAAAAGGCCATCCG
TCAGGATGGCCTTCTGCTTAGTTTGATGCCTGGCAGTTTATGGCGGGCGTCCTGCCCGCCACCCTCCGGG
CCGTTGCTTCACAACGTTCAAATCCGCTCCCGGCGGATTTGTCCTACTCAGGAGAGCGTTCACCGACAAA
CAACAGATAAAACGAAAGGCCCAGTCTTCCGACTGAGCCTTTCGTTTTATTTGATGCCTGGCAGTTCCCT
ACTCTCGCGTTAACGCTAGCATGGATGTTTTCCCAGTCACGACGTTGTAAAACGACGGCCAGTCTTAAGC
TCGGGCCCCAAATAATGATTTTATTTTGACTGATAGTGACCTGTTCGTTGCAACACATTGATGAGCAATG
CTTTTTTATAATGCCAACTTTGTACAAAAAAGCAGGCTCCACCATGGCAGGCCGGAGACTGAACCTGAGA
TGGGCCCTGTCTGTGCTGTGCGTGCTGCTGATGGCAGAGACCGTGAGCGGAACAAGGGGAAGCTCCACCG
GAGCACACATCTCTCCCCAGTTTCCTGCCAGCGGCGTGAATCAGACACCCGTGGTGGACTGCAGAAAGGT
GTGCGGCCTGAACGTGTCCGACAGGTGCGATTTCATCCGCACCAATCCTGACTGTCACTCTGATGGCGGC
TACCTGGATTATCTGGAGGGCATCTTCTGCCACTTTCCACCTAGCCTGCTGCCTCTGGCAGTGACCCTGT
ACGTGTCCTGGCTGCTGTATCTGTTTCTGATCCTGGGCGTGACAGCCGCCAAGTTCTTTTGTCCAAACCT
GTCCGCCATCTCTACCACACTGAAGCTGAGCCACAACGTGGCCGGCGTGACCTTCCTGGCCTTTGGCAAT
GGCGCCCCAGACATCTTCTCCGCCCTGGTGGCCTTTTCTGATCCACACACAGCAGGACTGGCCCTGGGCG
CCCTGTTCGGAGCAGGCGTGCTGGTGACCACAGTGGTGGCAGGAGGAATCACCATCCTGCACCCTTTCAT
GGCAGCATCCAGGCCATTCTTTAGAGACATCGTGTTTTACATGGTGGCCGTGTTCCTGACCTTTCTGATG
CTGTTCAGGGGAAGGGTGACACTGGCATGGGCACTGGGATACCTGGGACTGTACGTGTTTTATGTGGTGA
CCGTGATCCTGTGCACATGGATCTATCAGAGGCAGAGGCGCGGCTCTCTGTTCTGTCCTATGCCAGTGAC
CCCCGAGATCCTGTCCGACTCTGAGGAGGATCGGGTGTCTAGCAACACAAATAGCTACGACTATGGCGAT
GAGTACAGACCTCTGTTCTTTTATCAGGAGACCACAGCCCAGATCCTGGTGAGGGCCCTGAATCCACTGG
ACTACATGAAGTGGCGGAGAAAGAGCGCCTATTGGAAGGCCCTGAAGGTGTTCAAGCTGCCCGTGGAGTT
TCTGCTGCTGCTGACCGTCCCAGTGGTGGACCCCGATAAGGACGATCAGAACTGGAAGCGCCCCCTGAAT
TGTCTGCACCTGGTCATCTCCCCTCTGGTCGTGGTGCTGACCCTGCAGTCTGGCACATACGGCGTGTATG
AGATCGGAGGACTGGTGCCCGTGTGGGTGGTGGTGGTCATCGCAGGAACAGCCCTGGCATCCGTGACCTT
CTTTGCCACAAGCGATTCCCAGCCACCAAGGCTGCACTGGCTGTTCGCCTTTCTGGGCTTTCTGACCTCT
GCCCTGTGGATCAACGCCGCCGCCACAGAGGTGGTGAATATCCTGAGGTCTCTGGGCGTGGTGTTCCGCC
TGAGCAACACCGTGCTGGGACTGACACTGCTGGCATGGGGCAATAGCATCGGCGACGCCTTCTCCGACTT
CACCCTGGCAAGGCAGGGATACCCAAGAATGGCCTTCAGCGCCTGCTTTGGCGGCATCATCTTCAACATC
CTGGTGGGAGTGGGACTGGGATGTCTGCTGCAGATCTCTAGAAGCCACACAGAGGTGAAGCTGGAGCCAG
ATGGCCTGCTGGTGTGGGTGCTGGCAGGCGCCCTGGGACTGAGCCTGGTGTTTAGCCTGGTGTCCGTGCC
CCTGCAGTGCTTCCAGCTGTCCAGGGTGTACGGCTTTTGTCTGCTGCTGTTCTATCTGAATTTTCTGGTG
GTGGCCCTGCTGACCGAGTTCGGCGTGATCCACCTGAAGTCCATGTAAGACCCAGCTTTCTTGTACAAAG
TTGGCATTATAAGAAAGCATTGCTTATCAATTTGTTGCAACGAACAGGTCACTATCAGTCAAAATAAAAT
CATTATTTGCCATCCAGCTGATATCCCCTATAGTGAGTCGTATTACATGGTCATAGCTGTTTCCTGGCAG
CTCTGGCCCGTGTCTCAAAATCTCTGATGTTACATTGCACAAGATAAAATAATATCATCATGAACAATAA
AACTGTCTGCTTACATAAACAGTAATACAAGGGGTGTTATGAGCCATATTCAACGGGAAACGTCGAGGCC
GCGATTAAATTCCAACATGGATGCTGATTTATATGGGTATAAATGGGCTCGCGATAATGTCGGGCAATCA
GGTGCGACAATCTATCGCTTGTATGGGAAGCCCGATGCGCCAGAGTTGTTTCTGAAACATGGCAAAGGTA
GCGTTGCCAATGATGTTACAGATGAGATGGTCAGACTAAACTGGCTGACGGAATTTATGCCTCTTCCGAC
CATCAAGCATTTTATCCGTACTCCTGATGATGCATGGTTACTCACCACTGCGATCCCCGGAAAAACAGCA
TTCCAGGTATTAGAAGAATATCCTGATTCAGGTGAAAATATTGTTGATGCGCTGGCAGTGTTCCTGCGCC
GGTTGCATTCGATTCCTGTTTGTAATTGTCCTTTTAACAGCGATCGCGTATTTCGTCTCGCTCAGGCGCA
ATCACGAATGAATAACGGTTTGGTTGATGCGAGTGATTTTGATGACGAGCGTAATGGCTGGCCTGTTGAA
CAAGTCTGGAAAGAAATGCATAAACTTTTGCCATTCTCACCGGATTCAGTCGTCACTCATGGTGATTTCT
CACTTGATAACCTTATTTTTGACGAGGGGAAATTAATAGGTTGTATTGATGTTGGACGAGTCGGAATCGC
AGACCGATACCAGGATCTTGCCATCCTATGGAACTGCCTCGGTGAGTTTTCTCCTTCATTACAGAAACGG
CTTTTTCAAAAATATGGTATTGATAATCCTGATATGAATAAATTGCAGTTTCATTTGATGCTCGATGAGT
TTTTCTAATCAGAATTGGTTAATTGGTTGTAACACTGGCAGAGCATTACGCTGACTTGACGGGACGGCGC
AAGCTCATGACCAAAATCCCTTAACGTGAGTTACGCGTCGTTCCACTGAGCGTCAGACCCCGTAGAAAAG
ATCAAAGGATCTTCTTGAGATCCTTTTTTTCTGCGCGTAATCTGCTGCTTGCAAACAAAAAAACCACCGC
TACCAGCGGTGGTTTGTTTGCCGGATCAAGAGCTACCAACTCTTTTTCCGAAGGTAACTGGCTTCAGCAG
AGCGCAGATACCAAATACTGTTCTTCTAGTGTAGCCGTAGTTAGGCCACCACTTCAAGAACTCTGTAGCA
CCGCCTACATACCTCGCTCTGCTAATCCTGTTACCAGTGGCTGCTGCCAGTGGCGATAAGTCGTGTCTTA
CCGGGTTGGACTCAAGACGATAGTTACCGGATAAGGCGCAGCGGTCGGGCTGAACGGGGGGTTCGTGCAC
ACAGCCCAGCTTGGAGCGAACGACCTACACCGAACTGAGATACCTACAGCGTGAGCTATGAGAAAGCGCC
ACGCTTCCCGAAGGGAGAAAGGCGGACAGGTATCCGGTAAGCGGCAGGGTCGGAACAGGAGAGCGCACGA
GGGAGCTTCCAGGGGGAAACGCCTGGTATCTTTATAGTCCTGTCGGGTTTCGCCACCTCTGACTTGAGCG
TCGATTTTTGTGATGCTCGTCAGGGGGGCGGAGCCTATGGAAAAACGCCAGCAACGCGGCCTTTTTACGG
TTCCTGGCCTTTTGCTGGCCTTTTGCTCACATGTT
