>Addgene plasmid #161364 | pDONR221-SLC8B1_STOP | depositor partial sequence | sequence record 312663 | Codon-optimized ORF of SLC8B1
ATGGCAGGCCGGAGACTGAACCTGAGATGGGCCCTGTCTGTGCTGTGCGTGCTGCTGATGGCAGAGACCG
TGAGCGGAACAAGGGGAAGCTCCACCGGAGCACACATCTCTCCCCAGTTTCCTGCCAGCGGCGTGAATCA
GACACCCGTGGTGGACTGCAGAAAGGTGTGCGGCCTGAACGTGTCCGACAGGTGCGATTTCATCCGCACC
AATCCTGACTGTCACTCTGATGGCGGCTACCTGGATTATCTGGAGGGCATCTTCTGCCACTTTCCACCTA
GCCTGCTGCCTCTGGCAGTGACCCTGTACGTGTCCTGGCTGCTGTATCTGTTTCTGATCCTGGGCGTGAC
AGCCGCCAAGTTCTTTTGTCCAAACCTGTCCGCCATCTCTACCACACTGAAGCTGAGCCACAACGTGGCC
GGCGTGACCTTCCTGGCCTTTGGCAATGGCGCCCCAGACATCTTCTCCGCCCTGGTGGCCTTTTCTGATC
CACACACAGCAGGACTGGCCCTGGGCGCCCTGTTCGGAGCAGGCGTGCTGGTGACCACAGTGGTGGCAGG
AGGAATCACCATCCTGCACCCTTTCATGGCAGCATCCAGGCCATTCTTTAGAGACATCGTGTTTTACATG
GTGGCCGTGTTCCTGACCTTTCTGATGCTGTTCAGGGGAAGGGTGACACTGGCATGGGCACTGGGATACC
TGGGACTGTACGTGTTTTATGTGGTGACCGTGATCCTGTGCACATGGATCTATCAGAGGCAGAGGCGCGG
CTCTCTGTTCTGTCCTATGCCAGTGACCCCCGAGATCCTGTCCGACTCTGAGGAGGATCGGGTGTCTAGC
AACACAAATAGCTACGACTATGGCGATGAGTACAGACCTCTGTTCTTTTATCAGGAGACCACAGCCCAGA
TCCTGGTGAGGGCCCTGAATCCACTGGACTACATGAAGTGGCGGAGAAAGAGCGCCTATTGGAAGGCCCT
GAAGGTGTTCAAGCTGCCCGTGGAGTTTCTGCTGCTGCTGACCGTCCCAGTGGTGGACCCCGATAAGGAC
GATCAGAACTGGAAGCGCCCCCTGAATTGTCTGCACCTGGTCATCTCCCCTCTGGTCGTGGTGCTGACCC
TGCAGTCTGGCACATACGGCGTGTATGAGATCGGAGGACTGGTGCCCGTGTGGGTGGTGGTGGTCATCGC
AGGAACAGCCCTGGCATCCGTGACCTTCTTTGCCACAAGCGATTCCCAGCCACCAAGGCTGCACTGGCTG
TTCGCCTTTCTGGGCTTTCTGACCTCTGCCCTGTGGATCAACGCCGCCGCCACAGAGGTGGTGAATATCC
TGAGGTCTCTGGGCGTGGTGTTCCGCCTGAGCAACACCGTGCTGGGACTGACACTGCTGGCATGGGGCAA
TAGCATCGGCGACGCCTTCTCCGACTTCACCCTGGCAAGGCAGGGATACCCAAGAATGGCCTTCAGCGCC
TGCTTTGGCGGCATCATCTTCAACATCCTGGTGGGAGTGGGACTGGGATGTCTGCTGCAGATCTCTAGAA
GCCACACAGAGGTGAAGCTGGAGCCAGATGGCCTGCTGGTGTGGGTGCTGGCAGGCGCCCTGGGACTGAG
CCTGGTGTTTAGCCTGGTGTCCGTGCCCCTGCAGTGCTTCCAGCTGTCCAGGGTGTACGGCTTTTGTCTG
CTGCTGTTCTATCTGAATTTTCTGGTGGTGGCCCTGCTGACCGAGTTCGGCGTGATCCACCTGAAGTCCA
TGTAA
